>Addgene plasmid #202944 | Salsa-BC103-P2A7 | addgene full sequence | sequence record 421307 | Addgene NGS Result
AGCGCCCAATACGCAAACCGCCTCTCCCCGCGCGTTGGCCGATTCATTAATGCAGTCGAGGGATCTCCAT
AAGAGAAGAGGGACAGCTATGACTGGGAGTAGTCAGGAGAGGAGGAAAAATCTGGCTAGTAAAACATGTA
AGGAAAATTTTAGGGATGTTAAAGAAAAAAATAACACAAAACAAAATATAAAAAAAATCTAACCTCAAGT
CAAGGCTTTTCTATGGAATAAGGAATGGACAGCAGGGGGCTGTTTCATATACTGATGACCTCTTTATAGC
CAACCTTTGTTCATGGCAGCCAGCATATGGGCATATGTTGCCAAACTCTAAACCAAATACTCATTCTGAT
GTTTTAAATGATTTGCCCTCCCATATGTCCTTCCGAGTGAGAGACACAAAAAATTCCAACACACTATTGC
AATGAAAATAAATTTCCTTTATTAGCCAGAAGTCAGATGCTCAAGGGGCTTCATGATGTCCCCATAATTT
TTGGCAGAGGGAAAAAGATCGATCTCAGTGGTATTTGTGAGCCAGGGCATTGGCCACACCAGCCACCACC
TTCTGATAGGCAGCCTGCACCTGAGGAGTGAATTCTTTGCCAAAATGATGAGACAGCACAACAACCAGCA
CGTTGCCCAGGAGCTGTAGGAAAGAGAAGAAGGCATGAACATGGTTAGCAGAGGGGCCCGGTTTGGACTC
AGAGTATTTTATCCTCATCTCAAACAGTGTATATCATTGTAACCATAAAGAGAAAGGCAGGATGATGACC
AGGGTGTAGTTGTTTCTACCAATAAGAATATTTCCACGCCAGCCAGAATTTATATGCAGAAATATTCTAC
CTTATCATTTAATTATAACAATTGTTCTCTAAAACTGTGCTGAAGTACAATATAATATACCCTGATTGCC
TTGAAAAAAAAGTGATTAGAGAAAGTACTTACAATCTGACAAATAAACAAAAGTGAATTTAAAAATTCGT
TACAAATGCAAGCTAAAGTTTAACGAAAAAGTTACAGAAAATGAAAAGAAAATAAGAGGAGACAATGGTT
GTCAACAGAGTAGAAAGTGAAAGAAACAAAATTATCATGAGGGTCCATGGTGATACAAGGGACATCTTCC
CATTCTAAACAACACCCTGAAAACTTTGCCCCCTCCATATAACATGAATTTTACAATAGCGAAAAAGAAA
GAACAATCAAGGGTCCCCAAACTCACCCTGAAGTTCTCAGCTCTAGAGATATCGTCGAGGCCGCGCTAGC
GTTTAAACTGTCGACCTTAATTAAGAGATCTGCTCGAGGCGCGTCAGCTGACTAGAGGATCCCCGGGTAC
CGAGCTCGAATTCGGGGCCGCGGAGGCTGGATCGGTCCCGGTGTCTTCTATGGAGGTCAAAACAGCGTGG
ATGGCGTCTCCAGGCGATCTGACGGTTCACTAAACGAGCTCTGCTTATATAGGCCTCCCACCGTACACGC
CTACCTCGACCCGGGTACCGAGCTCGACTTTCACTTTTCTCTATCACTGATAGGGAGTGGTAAACTCGAC
TTTCACTTTTCTCTATCACTGATAGGGAGTGGTAAACTCGACTTTCACTTTTCTCTATCACTGATAGGGA
GTGGTAAACTCGACTTTCACTTTTCTCTATCACTGATAGGGAGTGGTAAACTCGACTTTCACTTTTCTCT
ATCACTGATAGGGAGTGGTAAACTCGACCTATATAAGCAGAGCTCGTTTAGTGAACCGTCAGATCGCCTG
GAGACGCCATCCACGCTGTTTTGACCTCCATAGAAGACACCGGGACCGATCCAGCCTCCGCGGCCCCGAA
TTCCTGCAGCGGCCGCTCTAGAACTAGTGGATCCCCGCGGATGGTGAGCAAGGGCGAGGAGCTGTTCACC
GGGGTGGTGCCCATCCTGGTCGAGCTGGACGGCGACGTAAACGGCCACAAGTTCAGCGTGTCCGGCGAGG
GCGAGGGCGATGCCACCTACGGCAAGCTGACCCTGAAGTTCATCTGCACCACCGGCAAGCTGCCCGTGCC
CTGGCCCACCCTCGTGACCACCCTGACCTACGGCGTGCAGTGCTTCAGCCGCTACCCCGACCACATGAAG
CAGCACGACTTCTTCAAGTCCGCCATGCCCGAAGGCTACGTCCAGGAGCGCACCATCTTCTTCAAGGACG
ACGGCAACTACAAGACCCGCGCCGAGGTGAAGTTCGAGGGCGACACCCTGGTGAACCGCATCGAGCTGAA
GGGCATCGACTTCAAGGAGGACGGCAACATCCTGGGGCACAAGCTGGAGTACAACTACAACAGCCACAAC
GTCTATATCATGGCCGACAAGCAGAAGAACGGCATCAAGGTGAACTTCAAGATCCGCCACAACATCGAGG
ACGGCAGCGTGCAGCTCGCCGACCACTACCAGCAGAACACCCCCATCGGCGACGGCCCCGTGCTGCTGCC
CGACAACCACTACCTGAGCACCCAGTCCGCCCTGAGCAAAGACCCCAACGAGAAGCGCGATCACATGGTC
CTGCTGGAGTTCGTGACCGCCGCCGGGATCACTCTCGGCATGGACGAGCTGTACAAGTAATCATTAGTGC
GAATTCGATATCAAGCTTGTCGACCTAGTTCTAGAGGATCCAGACATGATAAGATACATTGATGAGTTTG
GACAAACCACAACTAGAATGCAGTGAAAAAAATGCTTTATTTGTGAAATTTGTGATGCTATTGCTTTATT
TGTAACCATTATAAGCTGCAATAAACAAGTTAACAACAACAATTGCATTCATTTTATGTTTCAGGTTCAG
GGGGAGGTGTGGGAGGTTTTTTAAAGCAAGTAAAACCTCTACAAATGTGGTATGGCTGATTATGATCCTG
CAAGCCTCGTCGTCCTGGCCGGACCACGCTATCTGTGCAAGGTCCCCGGCCCCGGACGCGCGCTCCATGA
GCAGAGCGCCCGCCGCCGAGGCGAAGACTCGGGCGGCGCCCTGCCCGTCCCACCAGGTCAACAGGCGGTA
ACCGGCCTCTTCATCGGGAATGCGCGCGACCTTCAGCATCGCCGGCATGTCCCCCTGGCGGACGGGAAGT
ATCCAGCTCGACCAAGCTGGCCGCGTCGAGTGAAGACGAAAGGGCCTCGTGATACGCCTATTTTTATAGG
TTAATGTCATGATAATAATGGTTTCTTAGACGTCAGGTGGCACTTTTCGGGGAAATGTGCGCGGAACCCC
TATTTGTTTATTTTTCTAAATACATTCAAATATGTATCCGCTCATGAGACAATAACCCTGATAAATGCTT
CAATAATATTGAAAAAGGAAGAGTATGAGTATTCAACATTTCCGTGTCGCCCTTATTCCCTTTTTTGCGG
CATTTTGCCTTCCTGTTTTTGCTCACCCAGAAACGCTGGTGAAAGTAAAAGATGCTGAAGATCAGTTGGG
TGCACGAGTGGGTTACATCGAACTGGATCTCAACAGCGGTAAGATCCTTGAGAGTTTTCGCCCCGAAGAA
CGTTTTCCAATGATGAGCACTTTTAAAGTTCTGCTATGTGGCGCGGTATTATCCCGTGTTGACGCCGGGC
AAGAGCAACTCGGTCGCCGCATACACTATTCTCAGAATGACTTGGTTGAGTACTCACCAGTCACAGAAAA
GCATCTTACGGATGGCATGACAGTAAGAGAATTATGCAGTGCTGCCATAACCATGAGTGATAACACTGCG
GCCAACTTACTTCTGACAACGATCGGAGGACCGAAGGAGCTAACCGCTTTTTTGCACAACATGGGGGATC
ATGTAACTCGCCTTGATCGTTGGGAACCGGAGCTGAATGAAGCCATACCAAACGACGAGCGTGACACCAC
GATGCCTGTAGCAATGGCAACAACGTTGCGCAAACTATTAACTGGCGAACTACTTACTCTAGCTTCCCGG
CAACAATTAATAGACTGGATGGAGGCGGATAAAGTTGCAGGACCACTTCTGCGCTCGGCCCTTCCGGCTG
GCTGGTTTATTGCTGATAAATCTGGAGCCGGTGAGCGTGGGTCTCGCGGTATCATTGCAGCACTGGGGCC
AGATGGTAAGCCCTCCCGTATCGTAGTTATCTACACGACGGGGAGTCAGGCAACTATGGATGAACGAAAT
AGACAGATCGCTGAGATAGGTGCCTCACTGATTAAGCATTGGTAACTGTCAGACCAAGTTTACTCATATA
TACTTTAGATTGATTTAAAACTTCATTTTTAATTTAAAAGGATCTAGGTGAAGATCCTTTTTGATAATCT
CATGACCAAAATCCCTTAACGTGAGTTTTCGTTCCACTGAGCGTCAGACCCCGTAGAAAAGATCAAAGGA
TCTTCTTGAGATCCTTTTTTTCTGCGCGTAATCTGCTGCTTGCAAACAAAAAAACCACCGCTACCAGCGG
TGGTTTGTTTGCCGGATCAAGAGCTACCAACTCTTTTTCCGAAGGTAACTGGCTTCAGCAGAGCGCAGAT
ACCAAATACTGTTCTTCTAGTGTAGCCGTAGTTAGGCCACCACTTCAAGAACTCTGTAGCACCGCCTACA
TACCTCGCTCTGCTAATCCTGTTACCAGTGGCTGCTGCCAGTGGCGATAAGTCGTGTCTTACCGGGTTGG
ACTCAAGACGATAGTTACCGGATAAGGCGCAGCGGTCGGGCTGAACGGGGGGTTCGTGCACACAGCCCAG
CTTGGAGCGAACGACCTACACCGAACTGAGATACCTACAGCGTGAGCTATGAGAAAGCGCCACGCTTCCC
GAAGGGAGAAAGGCGGACAGGTATCCGGTAAGCGGCAGGGTCGGAACAGGAGAGCGCACGAGGGAGCTTC
CAGGGGGAAACGCCTGGTATCTTTATAGTCCTGTCGGGTTTCGCCACCTCTGACTTGAGCGTCGATTTTT
GTGATGCTCGTCAGGGGGGCGGAGCCTATGGAAAAACGCCAGCAACGCGGCCTTTTTACGGTTCCTGGCC
TTTTGCTGGCCTTTTGCTCACATGTTCTTTCCTGCGTTATCCCCTGATTCTGTGGATAACCGTATTACCG
CCTTTGAGTGAGCTGATACCGCTCGCCGCAGCCGAACGACCGAGCGCAGCGAGTCAGTGAGCGAGGAAGC
GGAAG
Features (pLannotate 1.2.2; 17 found; start..end, strand, type, name):
      2..55      +  CDS            lacI (fragment): lac repressor; lacI; The lac repressor binds to the lac operator to inhibit transcription in E. coli. This inhibition can be relieved by adding lactose or isopropyl-β-D-thiogalactopyranoside (IPTG).
    388..443     -  polyA_signal   β-globin poly(A) signal: rabbit β-globin polyadenylation signal (Gil and Proudfoot, 1987)
    518..640     -  CDS            HBB: HBB_COLGU - Experimental evidence at transcript level: Swiss-Prot protein existence level 2. Involved in oxygen transport from the lung to the various peripheral tissues. From Colobus guereza (Mantled guereza) (Eastern black-and-white colobus monkey).
    644..1216    -  intron         β-globin intron: intron from rabbit β-globin gene
   1312..1343    -  misc_feature   MCS (fragment): pUC18/19 multiple cloning site
   1437..1475    -  promoter       minimal CMV promoter: human cytomegalovirus (CMV) immediate early promoter
   1493..1708    -  protein_bind   tetracycline response element (fragment): contains seven copies of the tetracycline operator tetO tetracycline repressor TetR
   1708..1753    +  promoter       TRE3GV promoter (fragment): 3rd-generation Tet-responsive promoter that can be activated by binding of Tet-On® 3G, optimized for retroviral and lentiviral vectors
   1829..1856    +  misc_feature   MCS (fragment): pBluescript multiple cloning site
   1861..2580    +  CDS            EGFP: the original enhanced GFP (Yang et al., 1996) mammalian codon-optimized
   2591..2613    +  misc_feature   MCS (fragment): pBluescript multiple cloning site
   2627..2761    -  polyA_signal   SV40 poly(A) signal: SV40 polyadenylation signal
   2784..2867    -  CDS            large T antigen (fragment): large T antigen from SV40 (simian virus 40)
   2861..3091    -  CDS            str (fragment): STR_KLEPN - Protein inferred from homology: Swiss-Prot protein existence level 3. The aminoglycoside phosphotransferases achieve inactivation of their antibiotic substrates by phosphorylation. From Klebsiella pneumoniae.
   3210..3314    +  promoter       AmpR promoter: bla
   3315..4175    +  CDS            AmpR: β-lactamase; bla; confers resistance to ampicillin, carbenicillin, and related antibiotics
   4346..4934    +  rep_origin     ori: high-copy-number ColE1/pMB1/pBR322/pUC origin of replication
