[The description below was written by a language model from this plasmid's Addgene catalogue record and pLannotate feature annotations shown in this document.]
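Description:
Salsa-BC103-P2A7 is a mammalian expression plasmid built on the pCER206 backbone and serves as one member of a set of barcoded reporter plasmids for PRESTO-Salsa, a multiplexed screening approach for GPCR bioactivity. It is maintained in E. coli as a high-copy plasmid through a ColE1/pUC-type origin and is selected with ampicillin via the β-lactamase gene and its native promoter. No mammalian selection marker is annotated. Only short remnants of other coding sequences (lacI, an aminoglycoside phosphotransferase, SV40 large T antigen) appear in the 5.1 kb sequence, and these look like backbone leftovers rather than functional parts.

The payload is a synthetic insert of about 730 bp listed as EGFP/BC103, cloned between BsrGI and HindIII sites and driven by a tetracycline response element. The feature table shows a central block of tetO repeats flanked by minimal promoter elements facing in opposite directions, which suggests a bidirectional TRE layout. On one side, a TRE3G-type promoter fragment precedes mammalian codon-optimized EGFP and an SV40 polyadenylation signal region. On the other, a minimal CMV promoter leads into a polylinker fragment, a rabbit β-globin intron with adjacent globin sequence, and a β-globin poly(A) signal, with no reporter gene annotated in that arm. The BC103 barcode itself is not annotated, though the cloning sites are consistent with it lying just downstream of EGFP, where it would be carried in the transcript.

In use, a Tet-type transactivator binding the TRE would induce the EGFP transcript, so the barcode can identify this particular reporter within a pooled readout. The record does not explain the "P2A7" part of the name, nor how barcodes are assigned to receptors.
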