Addgene plasmid #202944: Salsa-BC103-P2A7
Purpose: Expression of barcoded reporter plasmid for PRESTO-Salsa; EGFP/BC103
Depositing lab: Noah Palm. Depositing organization: Yale University. Publication: Highly multiplexed bioactivity screening reveals human and microbiota metabolome-GPCRome interactions. Chen H, Rosen CE, Gonzalez-Hernandez JA, Song D, Potempa J, Ring AM, Palm NW. Cell. 2023 Jul 6;186(14):3095-3110.e19. doi: 10.1016/j.cell.2023.05.024. Epub 2023 Jun 14. PubMed 37321219.
Backbone
  Vector backbone: pCER206
  Vector type: Mammalian Expression
Growth in bacteria
  Bacterial resistance: Ampicillin, 100 μg/mL
  Growth temperature: 37°C
  Growth strain: DH5alpha
  Copy number: High Copy
Gene/Insert
  Gene/Insert name: EGFP/BC103
  Species: Synthetic
  Insert size (bp): 730
  Promoter: Tet Response Element (TRE)
  Cloning method: Restriction Enzyme; 5′ cloning site BsrGI (not destroyed); 3′ cloning site HindIII (not destroyed)
  Sequencing primers: 5′ Custom primer (GAAGCGCGATCACATGG)
Terms and licenses: Academic/Nonprofit Terms; Industry Terms: Not Available to Industry
How to cite: Salsa-BC103-P2A7 was a gift from Noah Palm (Addgene plasmid # 202944 ; http://n2t.net/addgene:202944 ; RRID:Addgene_202944)
