>Addgene plasmid #202944 | Salsa-BC103-P2A7 | depositor partial sequence | sequence record 393817 | BC103
TCATTAGTGC
